>Addgene plasmid #241214 | BsaI-MCS-cloning vector for golden gate | addgene full sequence | sequence record 482516 | Addgene NGS Result
ACACTAGAAGAACAGTATTTGGTATCTGCGCTCTGCTGAAGCCAGTTACCTTCGGAAAAAGAGTTGGTAG
CTCTTGATCCGGCAAACAAACCACCGCTGGTAGCGGTGGTTTTTTTGTTTGCAAGCAGCAGATTACGCGC
AGAAAAAAAGGATCTCAAGAAGATCCTTTGATCTTTTCTACGGGGTCTGACGCTCAGTGGAACGAAAACT
CACGTTAAGGGATTTTGGTCATGAGATTATCAAAAAGGATCTTCACCTAGATCCTTTTAAATTAAAAATG
AAGTTTTAAATCAATCTAAAGTATATATGAGTAAACTTGGTCTGACAGTTACCAATGCTTAATCAGTGAG
GCACCTATCTCAGCGATCTGTCTATTTCGTTCATCCATAGTTGCCTGACTCCCCGTCGTGTAGATAACTA
CGATACGGGAGGGCTTACCATCTGGCCCCAGTGCTGCAATGATACCGCGGGACCCACGCTCACCGGCTCC
AGATTTATCAGCAATAAACCAGCCAGCCGGAAGGGCCGAGCGCAGAAGTGGTCCTGCAACTTTATCCGCC
TCCATCCAGTCTATTAATTGTTGCCGGGAAGCTAGAGTAAGTAGTTCGCCAGTTAATAGTTTGCGCAACG
TTGTTGCCATTGCTACAGGCATCGTGGTGTCACGCTCGTCGTTTGGTATGGCTTCATTCAGCTCCGGTTC
CCAACGATCAAGGCGAGTTACATGATCCCCCATGTTGTGCAAAAAAGCGGTTAGCTCCTTCGGTCCTCCG
ATCGTTGTCAGAAGTAAGTTGGCCGCAGTGTTATCACTCATGGTTATGGCAGCACTGCATAATTCTCTTA
CTGTCATGCCATCCGTAAGATGCTTTTCTGTGACTGGTGAGTACTCAACCAAGTCATTCTGAGAATAGTG
TATGCGGCGACCGAGTTGCTCTTGCCCGGCGTCAATACGGGATAATACCGCGCCACATAGCAGAACTTTA
AAAGTGCTCATCATTGGAAAACGTTCTTCGGGGCGAAAACTCTCAAGGATCTTACCGCTGTTGAGATCCA
GTTCGATGTAACCCACTCGTGCACCCAACTGATCTTCAGCATCTTTTACTTTCACCAGCGTTTCTGGGTG
AGCAAAAACAGGAAGGCAAAATGCCGCAAAAAAGGGAATAAGGGCGACACGGAAATGTTGAATACTCATA
CTCTTCCTTTTTCAATATTATTGAAGCATTTATCAGGGTTATTGTCTCATGAGCGGATACATATTTGAAT
GTATTTAGAAAAATAAACAAATAGGGGTTCCGCGCACATTTCCCCGAAAAATGCCACCTAAATTGTAAGC
GTTAATATTTTGTTAAAATTCGCGTTAAATTTTTGTTAAATCAGCTCATTTTTTAACCAATAGGCCGAAA
TCGGCAAAATCCCTTATAAATCAAAAGAATAGACCGAGATAGGGT
[37 nt withheld, positions 1446-1482]
AAAGAACGTGGACTCCAACGTCAAAGG
[49 nt withheld, positions 1510-1558]
T
[91 nt withheld, positions 1560-1650]
G
[124 nt withheld, positions 1652-1775]
CCCATTCGCCATTCAGGCTGCGCAACTGTTGGGAAGGGCGATCGGTGCGGGCCTCTTCGCTATTACGCCA
GCTGGCGAAAGGGGGATGTGCTGCAAGGCGATTAAGTTGGGTAACGCCAGGGTTTTCCCAGTCACGACGT
TGTAAAACGACGGCCAGTGAGCGCGCGTAATACGACTCACTATAGGGCGAATTGGGTACCACAGAGGTGT
AAAAAGTACTCAAAAATTTTACTCAAGTGAAAGTACAAGTACTTAGGGAAAATTTTACTCAATTAAAAGT
AAAAGTATCTGGCTAGAATCTTACTTGAGTAAAAGTAAAAAAGTACTCCATTAAAATTGTACTTGAGTAT
TAAGGAAGTAAAAGTAAAAGCAAGAAAGAAAACTAGAGATTCTTGAAGCTTTAGGGATAACAGGGTAATC
TCGAGCAGTAGAGACCGAATTCATCGATGGTCTCTCCAAGGATCCTGCAGATCTGTACATATGCATGGGC
CCGTAGGGATAACAGGGTAATCAATTGGTTTGGTAATAGCAAGGGAAAATAGAATGAAGTGATCTCCAAA
AAATAAGTACTTTTTGACTGTAAATAAAATTGTAAGGAGTAAAAAGTACTTTTTTTTCTAAAAAAATGTA
ATTAAGTAAAAGTAAAAGTATTGATTTTTAATTGTACTCAAGTAAAGTAAAAATCCCCAAAAATAATACT
TAAGTACAGTAATCAAGTAAAATTACTCAAGTACTTTACACCTCTGGTTCTTGACCCCCTACCTTCAGCA
AGCCCAGCAGATCCACTAGTTCTAGAGCGGCCGCCACCGCGGTGGAGCTCCAGCTTTTGTTCCCTTTAGT
GAGGGTTAATTGCGCGCTTGGCGTAATCATGGTCATAGCTGTTTCCTGTGTGAAATTGTTATCCGCTCAC
AATTCCACACAACATACGAGCCGGAAGCATAAAGTGTAAAGCCTGGGGTGCCTAATGAGTGAGCTAACTC
ACATTAATTGCGTTGCGCTCACTGCCCGCTTTCCAGTCGGGAAACCTGTCGTGCCAGCTGCATTAATGAA
TCGGCCAACGCGCGGGGAGAGGCGGTTTGCGTATTGGGCGCTCTTCCGCTTCCTCGCTCACTGACTCGCT
GCGCTCGGTCGTTCGGCTGCGGCGAGCGGTATCAGCTCACTCAAAGGCGGTAATACGGTTATCCACAGAA
TCAGGGGATAACGCAGGAAAGAACATGTGAGCAAAAGGCCAGCAAAAGGCCAGGAACCGTAAAAAGGCCG
CGTTGCTGGCGTTTTTCCATAGGCTCCGCCCCCCTGACGAGCATCACAAAAATCGACGCTCAAGTCAGAG
GTGGCGAAACCCGACAGGACTATAAAGATACCAGGCGTTTCCCCCTGGAAGCTCCCTCGTGCGCTCTCCT
GTTCCGACCCTGCCGCTTACCGGATACCTGTCCGCCTTTCTCCCTTCGGGAAGCGTGGCGCTTTCTCATA
GCTCACGCTGTAGGTATCTCAGTTCGGTGTAGGTCGTTCGCTCCAAGCTGGGCTGTGTGCACGAACCCCC
CGTTCAGCCCGACCGCTGCGCCTTATCCGGTAACTATCGTCTTGAGTCCAACCCGGTAAGACACGACTTA
TCGCCACTGGCAGCAGCCACTGGTAACAGGATTAGCAGAGCGAGGTATGTAGGCGGTGCTACAGAGTTCT
TGAAGTGGTGGCCTAACTACGGCT
Features (pLannotate 1.2.2; 12 found; start..end, strand, type, name):
    329..1189    -  CDS            AmpR: β-lactamase; bla; confers resistance to ampicillin, carbenicillin, and related antibiotics
   1190..1294    -  promoter       AmpR promoter: bla
   1347..1775    -  rep_origin     f1 ori (sequence partly withheld): f1 bacteriophage origin of replication; arrow indicates direction of (+) strand synthesis
   1780..1935    -  CDS            lacZα (fragment): LacZα fragment of β-galactosidase; lacZ fragment
   1943..1961    +  promoter       T7 promoter: promoter for bacteriophage T7 RNA polymerase
   2555..2595    -  misc_feature   MCS (fragment): pBluescript multiple cloning site
   2608..2626    -  promoter       T3 promoter: promoter for bacteriophage T3 RNA polymerase
   2671..2687    -  protein_bind   lac operator: The lac repressor binds to the lac operator to inhibit transcription in E. coli. This inhibition can be relieved by adding lactose or isopropyl-β-D-thiogalactopyranoside (IPTG). lac repressor encoded by lacI
   2695..2725    -  promoter       lac promoter: promoter for the E. coli lac operon
   2740..2761    -  protein_bind   CAP binding site: CAP binding activates transcription in the presence of cAMP. E. coli catabolite activator protein
   2774..2866    -  CDS            lacI (fragment): lac repressor; lacI; The lac repressor binds to the lac operator to inhibit transcription in E. coli. This inhibition can be relieved by adding lactose or isopropyl-β-D-thiogalactopyranoside (IPTG).
   3049..158     -  rep_origin     ori (across the origin): high-copy-number ColE1/pMB1/pBR322/pUC origin of replication
