[The description below was written by a language model from this plasmid's Addgene catalogue record and pLannotate feature annotations shown in this document.]
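Description:
BsaI-MCS-cloning vector for golden gate is an empty cloning backbone of 3,479 nt intended to receive fragments by Golden Gate assembly, in which the type IIS enzyme BsaI cuts outside its recognition site to leave user-defined overhangs that direct ordered, scarless ligation. The catalogue lists no insert, noting only a short four-base linker as the recorded modification, and gives the backbone as pMC BESPX-MCS2, classed as a minicircle cloning vector. It is propagated in standard E. coli under ampicillin selection.

The feature table does not fit that backbone description. The annotated elements are those of a pBluescript-type phagemid: a high-copy ColE1/pUC origin, β-lactamase with its own promoter, an f1 origin for single-stranded DNA production, and a lac promoter/operator/CAP site region with lacZα and lacI fragments. Opposing T7 and T3 promoters flank a partial pBluescript multiple cloning site. No minicircle recombination sites or other parental-plasmid elements are annotated, so minicircle production capability cannot be confirmed from the record. Roughly 600 nt between the T7 promoter and the MCS fragment carry no annotation. This is presumably where the BsaI cloning cassette sits, but the BsaI sites themselves are not annotated and their overhangs are not stated. Because lacZα is detected only as a fragment, blue/white screening should not be assumed.

The associated publication concerns improved knock-in genome editing in zebrafish, suggesting the vector serves as a recipient for assembling donor constructs, although the record does not state the specific use. No eukaryotic promoter, reporter or selection marker is present.
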