Addgene plasmid #241214: BsaI-MCS-cloning vector for golden gate
Purpose: (Empty Backbone)
Depositing lab: Junsu Kang. Depositing organization: University of Wisconsin, Madison. Publication: Advancing knock-in approaches for robust genome editing in zebrafish. Rodriguez-Parks A, Beezley EG, Manna S, Silaban I, Almutawa SI, Cao S, Ahmed H, Guyer M, Baker S, Richards MP, Kang J. Biol Open. 2026 Feb 2:bio.062472. doi: 10.1242/bio.062472. PubMed 41630603.
Backbone
  Vector backbone: pMC BESPX- MCS2
  Vector type: Minicircle Cloning Vector
Growth in bacteria
  Bacterial resistance: Ampicillin, 100 μg/mL
  Growth temperature: 37°C
  Growth strain: DH5alpha
  Copy number: Unknown
Gene/Insert
  Gene/Insert name: None
  Mutation: TCGC linker
Terms and licenses: Academic/Nonprofit Terms; Industry Terms: Not Available to Industry
How to cite: BsaI-MCS-cloning vector for golden gate was a gift from Junsu Kang (Addgene plasmid # 241214 ; http://n2t.net/addgene:241214 ; RRID:Addgene_241214)
